Addgene plasmid #153490: pPAP003
Purpose: (Empty Backbone) Level 2 integrative plasmid for stable expression in P. pastoris
Depositing lab: Sylvestre Marillonnet. Depositing organization: Leibniz Institute of Plant Biochemistry (IPB). Publication: A modular two yeast species secretion system for the production and preparative application of unspecific peroxygenases. Pullmann P, Knorrscheidt A, Munch J, Palme PR, Hoehenwarter W, Marillonnet S, Alcalde M, Westermann B, Weissenborn MJ. Commun Biol. 2021 May 12;4(1):562. doi: 10.1038/s42003-021-02076-3. PubMed 33980981.
Backbone
  Vector backbone: self made
  Vector type: Yeast Expression
  Selectable markers: Hygromycin ; lacZ
Growth in bacteria
  Bacterial resistance: Kanamycin, 50 μg/mL
  Growth temperature: 37°C
  Growth strain: DH5alpha
  Copy number: High Copy
Gene/Insert
  Gene/Insert name: None
Terms and licenses: Academic/Nonprofit Terms; Industry Terms: Not Available to Industry
Depositor comments: Please visit https://www.biorxiv.org/content/10.1101/2020.07.22.216432v1 for bioRxiv preprint.
How to cite: pPAP003 was a gift from Sylvestre Marillonnet (Addgene plasmid # 153490 ; http://n2t.net/addgene:153490 ; RRID:Addgene_153490)
