[The description below was written by a language model from this plasmid's Addgene catalogue record and pLannotate feature annotations shown in this document.]
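Description:
pPAP003 is an empty "Level 2" acceptor plasmid from a modular cloning system, built on a self-made backbone and intended for genomic integration and stable expression in the methylotrophic yeast Pichia pastoris. The full sequence record is 4,746 nt. In E. coli it is maintained at high copy number through a ColE1/pUC-type origin and selected with kanamycin, the aminoglycoside phosphotransferase gene being driven by the bla (AmpR) promoter. In yeast, selection relies on the hphMX6 cassette, which confers hygromycin resistance and ends in the Ashbya gossypii TEF terminator.

No gene of interest is present. The cloning position is occupied by a lacZα dropout cassette comprising the CAP binding site, lac promoter and operator, a pUC18/19-type multiple cloning site and a lacZα fragment. In modular assembly vectors of this kind, replacing the lacZα cassette with assembled parts allows blue/white screening for recombinant colonies, which fits the listing of lacZ as a selectable marker. The specific restriction enzymes or overhangs used for assembly are not given in the record. The remaining Pichia-derived elements are an AOX1 transcription terminator and a fragment of the region downstream of AOX1, both annotated on the reverse strand. The latter probably provides homology for targeting the plasmid to the genome, although the record does not state the integration locus. No yeast promoter for a payload is annotated, which suggests that the promoter, and probably the coding parts, are supplied during assembly. The associated publication places the vector in a two-yeast-species secretion platform for producing unspecific peroxygenases.
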