Features (pLannotate 1.2.2; 14 found; start..end, strand, type, name):
     18..89      +  promoter       AmpR promoter: bla
     90..884     +  CDS            KanR: aminoglycoside phosphotransferase; aphA-3; confers resistance to kanamycin
   1055..1643    +  rep_origin     ori: high-copy-number ColE1/pMB1/pBR322/pUC origin of replication
   1716..1758    +  CDS            lacI (fragment): lac repressor; lacI; The lac repressor binds to the lac operator to inhibit transcription in E. coli. This inhibition can be relieved by adding lactose or isopropyl-β-D-thiogalactopyranoside (IPTG).
   1771..1792    +  protein_bind   CAP binding site: CAP binding activates transcription in the presence of cAMP. E. coli catabolite activator protein
   1807..1837    +  promoter       lac promoter: promoter for the E. coli lac operon
   1845..1861    +  protein_bind   lac operator: The lac repressor binds to the lac operator to inhibit transcription in E. coli. This inhibition can be relieved by adding lactose or isopropyl-β-D-thiogalactopyranoside (IPTG). lac repressor encoded by lacI
   1898..1954    -  misc_feature   MCS: pUC18/19 multiple cloning site
   1951..2108    +  CDS            lacZα (fragment): LacZα fragment of β-galactosidase; lacZ fragment
   2114..2213    -  misc_feature   bom (fragment): basis of mobility region from pBR322
   2307..3882    +  gene           hphMX6: yeast selectable marker conferring hygromycin resistance
   3685..3882    +  terminator     TEF terminator: Ashbya gossypii TEF terminator
   3894..4284    -  misc_feature   AOX1 3' fragment (fragment): region downstream of Pichia pastoris AOX1 gene
   4458..4698    -  terminator     AOX1 terminator: Pichia pastoris AOX1; transcription terminator for AOX1
>Addgene plasmid #153490 | pPAP003 | addgene full sequence | sequence record 310206 | Addgene NGS Result
CCGAATTTTTCTAAATACATTCAAATATGTATCCGCTCATGAGACAATAACCCTGATAAATGCTTCAATA
ATATTGAAAAAGGAAGAGTATGGCTAAAATGAGAATATCACCGGAATTGAAAAAACTGATCGAAAAATAC
CGCTGCGTAAAAGATACGGAAGGAATGTCTCCTGCTAAGGTATATAAGCTGGTGGGAGAAAATGAAAACC
TATATTTAAAAATGACGGACAGCCGGTATAAAGGGACCACCTATGATGTGGAACGGGAAAAGGACATGAT
GCTATGGCTGGAAGGAAAGCTGCCTGTTCCAAAGGTCCTGCACTTTGAACGGCATGATGGCTGGAGCAAT
CTGCTCATGAGTGAGGCCGATGGCGTCCTTTGCTCGGAAGAGTATGAAGATGAACAAAGCCCTGAAAAGA
TTATCGAGCTGTATGCGGAGTGCATCAGGCTCTTTCACTCCATCGACATATCGGATTGTCCCTATACGAA
TAGCTTAGACAGCCGCTTAGCCGAATTGGATTACTTACTGAATAACGATCTGGCCGATGTGGATTGCGAA
AACTGGGAAGAGGACACTCCATTTAAAGATCCGCGCGAGCTGTATGATTTTTTAAAGACGGAAAAGCCCG
AAGAGGAACTTGTCTTTTCCCACGGCGACCTGGGAGACAGCAACATCTTTGTGAAAGATGGCAAAGTAAG
TGGCTTTATTGATCTTGGGAGAAGCGGCAGGGCGGACAAGTGGTATGACATTGCCTTCTGCGTCCGGTCG
CTCAGGGAGGATATCGGGGAAGAACAGTATGTCGAGCTATTTTTTGACTTACTGGGGATCAAGCCTGATT
GGGAGAAAATAAAATATTATATTTTACTGGATGAATTGTTTTAGCTGTCAGACCAAGTTTACTCATATAT
ACTTTAGATTGATTTAAAACTTCATTTTTAATTTAAAAGGATCTAGGTGAAGATCCTTTTTGATAATCTC
ATGACCAAAATCCCTTAACGTGAGTTTTCGTTCCACTGAGCGTCAGACCCCGTAGAAAAGATCAAAGGAT
CTTCTTGAGATCCTTTTTTTCTGCGCGTAATCTGCTGCTTGCAAACAAAAAAACCACCGCTACCAGCGGT
GGTTTGTTTGCCGGATCAAGAGCTACCAACTCTTTTTCCGAAGGTAACTGGCTTCAGCAGAGCGCAGATA
CCAAATACTGTTCTTCTAGTGTAGCCGTAGTTAGGCCACCACTTCAAGAACTCTGTAGCACCGCCTACAT
ACCTCGCTCTGCTAATCCTGTTACCAGTGGCTGCTGCCAGTGGCGATAAGTCGTGTCTTACCGGGTTGGA
CTCAAGACGATAGTTACCGGATAAGGCGCAGCGGTCGGGCTGAACGGGGGGTTCGTGCACACAGCCCAGC
TTGGAGCGAACGACCTACACCGAACTGAGATACCTACAGCGTGAGCTATGAGAAAGCGCCACGCTTCCCG
AAGGGAGAAAGGCGGACAGGTATCCGGTAAGCGGCAGGGTCGGAACAGGAGAGCGCACGAGGGAGCTTCC
AGGGGGAAACGCCTGGTATCTTTATAGTCCTGTCGGGTTTCGCCACCTCTGACTTGAGCGTCGATTTTTG
TGATGCTCGTCAGGGGGGCGGAGCCTATGGAAAAACGCCAGCAACGCGGCCTTTTTACGGTTCCTGGCCT
TTTGCTGGCCTTTTGCTCACATGAACGTTGTCTTCGCAGCTGGCACGACAGGTTTCCCGACTGGAAAGCG
GGCAGTGAGCGCAACGCAATTAATGTGAGTTAGCTCACTCATTAGGCACCCCAGGCTTTACACTTTATGC
TTCCGGCTCGTATGTTGTGTGGAATTGTGAGCGGATAACAATTTCACACAGGAAACAGCTATGACCATGA
TTACGCCAAGCTTGCATGCCTGCAGGTCGACTCTAGAGGATCCCCGGGTACCGAGCTCGAATTCACTGGC
CGTCGTTTTACAACGTCGTGACTGGGAAAACCCTGGCGTTACCCAACTTAATCGCCTTGCAGCACATCCC
CCTTTCGCCAGCTGGCGTAATAGCGAAGAGGCCCGCACCGATCGCCCTTCCCAACAGTTGCGCAGCCTGA
ATGGCGAATGGCGCCTGATGCGGTATTTTCTCCTTACGCATCTGTGCGGTATTTCACACCGCATATGGTG
CACTCTCAGTACAATCTGCTCTGATGCCGCATAGTTAAGCCAGCCCCGACACCCGCCAACACCCGCTGAC
GCGCCCTGACGGGCTTGTCTGCTCCCGGCATCCGCTTACAGACAAGCTGTGACGAAGACAATACAGGACA
TGGAGGCCCAGAATACCCTCCTTGACAGTCTTGACGTGCGCAGCTCAGGGGCATGATGTGACTGTCGCCC
GTACATTTAGCCCATACATCCCCATGTATAATCATTTGCATCCATACATTTTGATGGCCGCACGGCGCGA
AGCAAAAATTACGGCTCCTCGCTGCAGACGTGCGAGCAGGGAAACGCTCCCCTCACAGACGCGTTGAATT
GTCCCCACGCCGCGCCCCTGTAGAGAAATATAAAAGGTTAGGATTTGCCACTGAGGTTCTTCTTTCATAT
ACTTCCTTTTAAAATCTTGCTAGGATACAGTTCTCACATCACATCCGAACATAAACAACCATGGGTAAAA
AGCCTGAACTCACCGCGACGTCTGTCGAGAAGTTTCTGATCGAAAAGTTCGACAGCGTCTCCGACCTGAT
GCAGCTCTCGGAGGGCGAAGAATCTCGTGCTTTCAGCTTCGATGTAGGAGGGCGTGGATATGTCCTGCGG
GTAAATAGCTGCGCCGATGGTTTCTACAAAGATCGTTATGTTTATCGGCACTTTGCATCGGCCGCGCTCC
CGATTCCGGAAGTGCTTGACATTGGGGAATTCAGCGAGAGCCTGACCTATTGCATCTCCCGCCGTGCACA
GGGTGTCACGTTGCAAGACCTCCCTGAAACCGAACTGCCCGCTGTTCTGCAGCCGGTCGCGGAGGCCATG
GATGCGATCGCTGCGGCCGATCTTAGCCAGACGAGCGGGTTCGGCCCATTCGGACCGCAAGGAATCGGTC
AATACACTACATGGCGTGATTTCATATGCGCGATTGCTGATCCCCATGTGTATCACTGGCAAACTGTGAT
GGACGACACCGTCAGTGCGTCCGTCGCGCAGGCTCTCGATGAGCTGATGCTTTGGGCCGAGGACTGCCCC
GAAGTCCGGCACCTCGTGCACGCGGATTTCGGCTCCAACAATGTCCTGACGGACAATGGCCGCATAACAG
CGGTCATTGACTGGAGCGAGGCGATGTTCGGGGATTCCCAATACGAGGTCGCCAACATCTTCTTCTGGAG
GCCGTGGTTGGCTTGTATGGAGCAGCAGACGCGCTACTTCGAGCGGAGGCATCCGGAGCTTGCAGGATCG
CCGCGGCTCCGGGCGTATATGCTCCGCATTGGTCTTGACCAACTCTATCAGAGCTTGGTTGACGGCAATT
TCGATGATGCAGCTTGGGCGCAGGGTCGATGCGACGCAATCGTCCGATCCGGAGCCGGGACTGTCGGGCG
TACACAAATCGCCCGCAGAAGCGCGGCCGTCTGGACCGATGGCTGTGTAGAAGTACTCGCCGATAGTGGA
AACCGACGCCCCAGCACTCGTCCGAGGGCAAAGGAATAATCAGTACTGACAATAAAAAGATTCTTGTTTT
CAAGAACTTGTCATTTGTATAGTTTTTTTATATTGTAGTTGTTCTATTTTAATCAAATGTTAGCGTGATT
TATATTTTTTTTCGCCTCGACATCATCTGCCCAGATGCGAAGTTAAGTGCGCAGAAAGTAATATCATGCG
TCAATCGTATGTGAATGCTGGTCGCTATACTGGGAGTGGCTTCAGCAACGTTGTCACTGAAGTTGGCATC
AGTATCTACAAACCCTACATACCTCTTGAAGGTCCAGAAGGTAAGCATTTGCCCGCTCCATTCCTACCCG
ACATATCCACTCTACATTTTATAGTTCAAGGCACCGAAAAAGTTCGAAACAAGAAGTTTGTTCCTGATAA
CAAGGATTTCTTTATTGGTGGGACTTCATTTACTGTCTCCAAGAAGGACATTTCTGCTGTCATAACCGAG
ATAGTCTCACAGTTCGAGTCTACTGATGACCAAAAGTCAGAGAAATTTACCATGAAATCTCCTCCTCCGG
TTGCTTTAGTTGGGCATAATCTGATAGGAGGCCTCAAGACACTGAAGAATGCGGGTATCACCATTCCCAT
ACTTCCAATCATAGGATCCGGCGCGCCGATACTCGAGAATTATGGCTTAATCAAGTGAATACATCAAAGT
CAAACTTAAAATACATTCTTCGCAGGCTTGGCTTGCCACATAGTTTTCTTCACAATGCTGCAAATGACGC
TTATTATACCCTTTTGGCATCGTTGAAGCTTGCACAAACGAACGTCCCACTTAATCTTCTGTACTCTGAA
GAGGAGTGGGAAATACCAAGAAAAACATCAAACTCGAATGATTTTCCCGAACCCCTACCACAAGATATTC
ATCAGCTGCGAGATAGGCTGATCAGGAGCAAGCTCGTACGAGAAGAAACAAAATGACAAAAAAAATCCTA
TACTATATAGGTTACAAATAAAAAAGTATCAAAAATGAAGCCTGCATCTCTCAGGCAAATGGCATTCTGA
CATCCTCTCGCTGTGAGCAAAAGGCCAGCAAAAGGCCAGGAACCGTAAAAAGGCCG
